>Addgene plasmid #193309 | pX459_gRNA-AAVS1_hspCas9 | addgene full sequence | sequence record 380308 | Addgene NGS Result
GAGGGCCTATTTCCCATGATTCCTTCATATTTGCATATACGATACAAGGCTGTTAGAGAGATAATTGGAA
TTAATTTGACTGTAAACACAAAGATATTAGTACAAAATACGTGACGTAGAAAGTAATAATTTCTTGGGTA
GTTTGCAGTTTTAAAATTATGTTTTAAAATGGACTATCATATGCTTACCGTAACTTGAAAGTATTTCGAT
TTCTTGGCTTTATATATCTTGTGGAAAGGACGAAACACCGTCCCCTCCACCCCACAGTGGTTTTAGAGCT
AGAAATAGCAAGTTAAAATAAGGCTAGTCCGTTATCAACTTGAAAAAGTGGCACCGAGTCGGTGCTTTTT
TGTTTTAGAGCTAGAAATAGCAAGTTAAAATAAGGCTAGTCCGTTTTTAGCGCGTGCGCCAATTCTGCAG
ACAAATGGCTCTAGAGGTACCCGTTACATAACTTACGGTAAATGGCCCGCCTGGCTGACCGCCCAACGAC
CCCCGCCCATTGACGTCAATAGTAACGCCAATAGGGACTTTCCATTGACGTCAATGGGTGGAGTATTTAC
GGTAAACTGCCCACTTGGCAGTACATCAAGTGTATCATATGCCAAGTACGCCCCCTATTGACGTCAATGA
CGGTAAATGGCCCGCCTGGCATTGTGCCCAGTACATGACCTTATGGGACTTTCCTACTTGGCAGTACATC
TACGTATTAGTCATCGCTATTACCATGGTCGAGGTGAGCCCCACGTTCTGCTTCACTCTCCCCATCTCCC
CCCCCTCCCCACCCCCAATTTTGTATTTATTTATTTTTTAATTATTTTGTGCAGCGATGGGGGCGGGGGG
GGGGGGGGGGCGCGCGCCRGGSGGGGSGGGGSGGGGSGGGGGGSGGGGSGGGGSGRGGSGGRGAGGKGCG
GCGGCAGCCAATCAGAGCGGCGCGCTCCGAAAGTTTCCTTTTATGGCGAGGCGGCGGCGGCGGCGGCCCT
ATAAAAAGCGAAGCGCGCGGCGGGCGGGAGTCGCTGCGCGCTGCCTTCGCCCCGTGCCCCGCTCCGCCGC
CGCCTCGCGCCGCCCGCCCCGGCTCTGACTGACCGCGTTACTCCCACAGGTGAGCGGGCGGGACGGCCCT
TCTCCTCCGGGCTGTAATTAGCTGAGCAAGAGGTAAGGGTTTAAGGGATGGTTGGTTGGTGGGGTATTAA
TGTTTAATTACCTGGAGCACCTGCCTGAAATCACTTTTTTTCAGGTTGGACCGGTGCCACCATGGACTAT
AAGGACCACGACGGAGACTACAAGGATCATGATATTGATTACAAAGACGATGACGATAAGATGGCCCCAA
AGAAGAAGCGGAAGGTCGGTATCCACGGAGTCCCAGCAGCCGACAAGAAGTACAGCATCGGCCTGGACAT
CGGCACCAACTCTGTGGGCTGGGCCGTGATCACCGACGAGTACAAGGTGCCCAGCAAGAAATTCAAGGTG
CTGGGCAACACCGACCGGCACAGCATCAAGAAGAACCTGATCGGAGCCCTGCTGTTCGACAGCGGCGAAA
CAGCCGAGGCCACCCGGCTGAAGAGAACCGCCAGAAGAAGATACACCAGACGGAAGAACCGGATCTGCTA
TCTGCAAGAGATCTTCAGCAACGAGATGGCCAAGGTGGACGACAGCTTCTTCCACAGACTGGAAGAGTCC
TTCCTGGTGGAAGAGGATAAGAAGCACGAGCGGCACCCCATCTTCGGCAACATCGTGGACGAGGTGGCCT
ACCACGAGAAGTACCCCACCATCTACCACCTGAGAAAGAAACTGGTGGACAGCACCGACAAGGCCGACCT
GCGGCTGATCTATCTGGCCCTGGCCCACATGATCAAGTTCCGGGGCCACTTCCTGATCGAGGGCGACCTG
AACCCCGACAACAGCGACGTGGACAAGCTGTTCATCCAGCTGGTGCAGACCTACAACCAGCTGTTCGAGG
AAAACCCCATCAACGCCAGCGGCGTGGACGCCAAGGCCATCCTGTCTGCCAGACTGAGCAAGAGCAGACG
GCTGGAAAATCTGATCGCCCAGCTGCCCGGCGAGAAGAAGAATGGCCTGTTCGGAAACCTGATTGCCCTG
AGCCTGGGCCTGACCCCCAACTTCAAGAGCAACTTCGACCTGGCCGAGGATGCCAAACTGCAGCTGAGCA
AGGACACCTACGACGACGACCTGGACAACCTGCTGGCCCAGATCGGCGACCAGTACGCCGACCTGTTTCT
GGCCGCCAAGAACCTGTCCGACGCCATCCTGCTGAGCGACATCCTGAGAGTGAACACCGAGATCACCAAG
GCCCCCCTGAGCGCCTCTATGATCAAGAGATACGACGAGCACCACCAGGACCTGACCCTGCTGAAAGCTC
TCGTGCGGCAGCAGCTGCCTGAGAAGTACAAAGAGATTTTCTTCGACCAGAGCAAGAACGGCTACGCCGG
CTACATTGACGGCGGAGCCAGCCAGGAAGAGTTCTACAAGTTCATCAAGCCCATCCTGGAAAAGATGGAC
GGCACCGAGGAACTGCTCGTGAAGCTGAACAGAGAGGACCTGCTGCGGAAGCAGCGGACCTTCGACAACG
GCAGCATCCCCCACCAGATCCACCTGGGAGAGCTGCACGCCATTCTGCGGCGGCAGGAAGATTTTTACCC
ATTCCTGAAGGACAACCGGGAAAAGATCGAGAAGATCCTGACCTTCCGCATCCCCTACTACGTGGGCCCT
CTGGCCAGGGGAAACAGCAGATTCGCCTGGATGACCAGAAAGAGCGAGGAAACCATCACCCCCTGGAACT
TCGAGGAAGTGGTGGACAAGGGCGCTTCCGCCCAGAGCTTCATCGAGCGGATGACCAACTTCGATAAGAA
CCTGCCCAACGAGAAGGTGCTGCCCAAGCACAGCCTGCTGTACGAGTACTTCACCGTGTATAACGAGCTG
ACCAAAGTGAAATACGTGACCGAGGGAATGAGAAAGCCCGCCTTCCTGAGCGGCGAGCAGAAAAAGGCCA
TCGTGGACCTGCTGTTCAAGACCAACCGGAAAGTGACCGTGAAGCAGCTGAAAGAGGACTACTTCAAGAA
AATCGAGTGCTTCGACTCCGTGGAAATCTCCGGCGTGGAAGATCGGTTCAACGCCTCCCTGGGCACATAC
CACGATCTGCTGAAAATTATCAAGGACAAGGACTTCCTGGACAATGAGGAAAACGAGGACATTCTGGAAG
ATATCGTGCTGACCCTGACACTGTTTGAGGACAGAGAGATGATCGAGGAACGGCTGAAAACCTATGCCCA
CCTGTTCGACGACAAAGTGATGAAGCAGCTGAAGCGGCGGAGATACACCGGCTGGGGCAGGCTGAGCCGG
AAGCTGATCAACGGCATCCGGGACAAGCAGTCCGGCAAGACAATCCTGGATTTCCTGAAGTCCGACGGCT
TCGCCAACAGAAACTTCATGCAGCTGATCCACGACGACAGCCTGACCTTTAAAGAGGACATCCAGAAAGC
CCAGGTGTCCGGCCAGGGCGATAGCCTGCACGAGCACATTGCCAATCTGGCCGGCAGCCCCGCCATTAAG
AAGGGCATCCTGCAGACAGTGAAGGTGGTGGACGAGCTCGTGAAAGTGATGGGCCGGCACAAGCCCGAGA
ACATCGTGATCGAAATGGCCAGAGAGAACCAGACCACCCAGAAGGGACAGAAGAACAGCCGCGAGAGAAT
GAAGCGGATCGAAGAGGGCATCAAAGAGCTGGGCAGCCAGATCCTGAAAGAACACCCCGTGGAAAACACC
CAGCTGCAGAACGAGAAGCTGTACCTGTACTACCTGCAGAATGGGCGGGATATGTACGTGGACCAGGAAC
TGGACATCAACCGGCTGTCCGACTACGATGTGGACCATATCGTGCCTCAGAGCTTTCTGAAGGACGACTC
CATCGACAACAAGGTGCTGACCAGAAGCGACAAGAACCGGGGCAAGAGCGACAACGTGCCCTCCGAAGAG
GTCGTGAAGAAGATGAAGAACTACTGGCGGCAGCTGCTGAACGCCAAGCTGATTACCCAGAGAAAGTTCG
ACAATCTGACCAAGGCCGAGAGAGGCGGCCTGAGCGAACTGGATAAGGCCGGCTTCATCAAGAGACAGCT
GGTGGAAACCCGGCAGATCACAAAGCACGTGGCACAGATCCTGGACTCCCGGATGAACACTAAGTACGAC
GAGAATGACAAGCTGATCCGGGAAGTGAAAGTGATCACCCTGAAGTCCAAGCTGGTGTCCGATTTCCGGA
AGGATTTCCAGTTTTACAAAGTGCGCGAGATCAACAACTACCACCACGCCCACGACGCCTACCTGAACGC
CGTCGTGGGAACCGCCCTGATCAAAAAGTACCCTAAGCTGGAAAGCGAGTTCGTGTACGGCGACTACAAG
GTGTACGACGTGCGGAAGATGATCGCCAAGAGCGAGCAGGAAATCGGCAAGGCTACCGCCAAGTACTTCT
TCTACAGCAACATCATGAACTTTTTCAAGACCGAGATTACCCTGGCCAACGGCGAGATCCGGAAGCGGCC
TCTGATCGAGACAAACGGCGAAACCGGGGAGATCGTGTGGGATAAGGGCCGGGATTTTGCCACCGTGCGG
AAAGTGCTGAGCATGCCCCAAGTGAATATCGTGAAAAAGACCGAGGTGCAGACAGGCGGCTTCAGCAAAG
AGTCTATCCTGCCCAAGAGGAACAGCGATAAGCTGATCGCCAGAAAGAAGGACTGGGACCCTAAGAAGTA
CGGCGGCTTCGACAGCCCCACCGTGGCCTATTCTGTGCTGGTGGTGGCCAAAGTGGAAAAGGGCAAGTCC
AAGAAACTGAAGAGTGTGAAAGAGCTGCTGGGGATCACCATCATGGAAAGAAGCAGCTTCGAGAAGAATC
CCATCGACTTTCTGGAAGCCAAGGGCTACAAAGAAGTGAAAAAGGACCTGATCATCAAGCTGCCTAAGTA
CTCCCTGTTCGAGCTGGAAAACGGCCGGAAGAGAATGCTGGCCTCTGCCGGCGAACTGCAGAAGGGAAAC
GAACTGGCCCTGCCCTCCAAATATGTGAACTTCCTGTACCTGGCCAGCCACTATGAGAAGCTGAAGGGCT
CCCCCGAGGATAATGAGCAGAAACAGCTGTTTGTGGAACAGCACAAGCACTACCTGGACGAGATCATCGA
GCAGATCAGCGAGTTCTCCAAGAGAGTGATCCTGGCCGACGCTAATCTGGACAAAGTGCTGTCCGCCTAC
AACAAGCACCGGGATAAGCCCATCAGAGAGCAGGCCGAGAATATCATCCACCTGTTTACCCTGACCAATC
TGGGAGCCCCTGCCGCCTTCAAGTACTTTGACACCACCATCGACCGGAAGAGGTACACCAGCACCAAAGA
GGTGCTGGACGCCACCCTGATCCACCAGAGCATCACCGGCCTGTACGAGACACGGATCGACCTGTCTCAG
CTGGGAGGCGACAAAAGGCCGGCGGCCACGAAAAAGGCCGGCCAGGCAAAAAAGAAAAAGGAATTCTAAC
TAGAGCTCGCTGATCAGCCTCGACTGTGCCTTCTAGTTGCCAGCCATCTGTTGTTTGCCCCTCCCCCGTG
CCTTCCTTGACCCTGGAAGGTGCCACTCCCACTGTCCTTTCCTAATAAAATGAGGAAATTGCATCGCATT
GTCTGAGTAGGTGTCATTCTATTCTGGGGGGTGGGGTGGGGCAGGACAGCAAGGGGGAGGATTGGGAAGA
GAATAGCAGGCATGCTGGGGAGCGGCCGCAGGAACCCCTAGTGATGGAGTTGGCCACTCCCTCTCTGCGC
GCTCGCTCGCTCACTGAGGCCGGGCGACCAAAGGTCGCCCGACGCCCGGGCTTTGCCCGGGCGGCCTCAG
TGAGCGAGCGAGCGCGCAGCTGCCTGCAGGGGCGCCTGATGCGGTATTTTCTCCTTACGCATCTGTGCGG
TATTTCACACCGCATA
[95 nt withheld, positions 5967-6061]
T
[46 nt withheld, positions 6063-6108]
C
[141 nt withheld, positions 6110-6250]
CCTTTGACGTTGGAGTCCACGTTCTTT
[37 nt withheld, positions 6278-6314]
ACTCTATCTCGGGCTATTCTTTTGATTTATAAGGGATTTTGCCGATTTCGGTCTATTGGTTAAAAAATGA
GCTGATTTAACAAAAATTTAACGCGAATTTTAACAAAATATTAACGTTTACAATTTTATGGTGCACTCTC
AGTACAATCTGCTCTGATGCCGCATAGTTAAGCCAGCCCCGACACCCGCCAACACCCGCTGACGCGCCCT
GACGGGCTTGTCTGCTCCCGGCATCCGCTTACAGACAAGCTGTGACCGTCTCCGGGAGCTGCATGTGTCA
GAGGTTTTCACCGTCATCACCGAAACGCGCGAGACGAAAGGGCCTCGTGATACGCCTATTTTTATAGGTT
AATGTCATGATAATAATGGTTTCTTAGACGTCAGGTGGCACTTTTCGGGGAAATGTGCGCGGAACCCCTA
TTTGTTTATTTTTCTAAATACATTCAAATATGTATCCGCTCATGAGACAATAACCCTGATAAATGCTTCA
ATAATATTGAAAAAGGAAGAGTATGAGTATTCAACATTTCCGTGTCGCCCTTATTCCCTTTTTTGCGGCA
TTTTGCCTTCCTGTTTTTGCTCACCCAGAAACGCTGGTGAAAGTAAAAGATGCTGAAGATCAGTTGGGTG
CACGAGTGGGTTACATCGAACTGGATCTCAACAGCGGTAAGATCCTTGAGAGTTTTCGCCCCGAAGAACG
TTTTCCAATGATGAGCACTTTTAAAGTTCTGCTATGTGGCGCGGTATTATCCCGTATTGACGCCGGGCAA
GAGCAACTCGGTCGCCGCATACACTATTCTCAGAATGACTTGGTTGAGTACTCACCAGTCACAGAAAAGC
ATCTTACGGATGGCATGACAGTAAGAGAATTATGCAGTGCTGCCATAACCATGAGTGATAACACTGCGGC
CAACTTACTTCTGACAACGATCGGAGGACCGAAGGAGCTAACCGCTTTTTTGCACAACATGGGGGATCAT
GTAACTCGCCTTGATCGTTGGGAACCGGAGCTGAATGAAGCCATACCAAACGACGAGCGTGACACCACGA
TGCCTGTAGCAATGGCAACAACGTTGCGCAAACTATTAACTGGCGAACTACTTACTCTAGCTTCCCGGCA
ACAATTAATAGACTGGATGGAGGCGGATAAAGTTGCAGGACCACTTCTGCGCTCGGCCCTTCCGGCTGGC
TGGTTTATTGCTGATAAATCTGGAGCCGGTGAGCGTGGAAGCCGCGGTATCATTGCAGCACTGGGGCCAG
ATGGTAAGCCCTCCCGTATCGTAGTTATCTACACGACGGGGAGTCAGGCAACTATGGATGAACGAAATAG
ACAGATCGCTGAGATAGGTGCCTCACTGATTAAGCATTGGTAACTGTCAGACCAAGTTTACTCATATATA
CTTTAGATTGATTTAAAACTTCATTTTTAATTTAAAAGGATCTAGGTGAAGATCCTTTTTGATAATCTCA
TGACCAAAATCCCTTAACGTGAGTTTTCGTTCCACTGAGCGTCAGACCCCGTAGAAAAGATCAAAGGATC
TTCTTGAGATCCTTTTTTTCTGCGCGTAATCTGCTGCTTGCAAACAAAAAAACCACCGCTACCAGCGGTG
GTTTGTTTGCCGGATCAAGAGCTACCAACTCTTTTTCCGAAGGTAACTGGCTTCAGCAGAGCGCAGATAC
CAAATACTGTTCTTCTAGTGTAGCCGTAGTTAGGCCACCACTTCAAGAACTCTGTAGCACCGCCTACATA
CCTCGCTCTGCTAATCCTGTTACCAGTGGCTGCTGCCAGTGGCGATAAGTCGTGTCTTACCGGGTTGGAC
TCAAGACGATAGTTACCGGATAAGGCGCAGCGGTCGGGCTGAACGGGGGGTTCGTGCACACAGCCCAGCT
TGGAGCGAACGACCTACACCGAACTGAGATACCTACAGCGTGAGCTATGAGAAAGCGCCACGCTTCCCGA
AGGGAGAAAGGCGGACAGGTATCCGGTAAGCGGCAGGGTCGGAACAGGAGAGCGCACGAGGGAGCTTCCA
GGGGGAAACGCCTGGTATCTTTATAGTCCTGTCGGGTTTCGCCACCTCTGACTTGAGCGTCGATTTTTGT
GATGCTCGTCAGGGGGGCGGAGCCTATGGAAAAACGCCAGCAACGCGGCCTTTTTACGGTTCCTGGCCTT
TTGCTGGCCTTTTGCTCACATGT
Features (pLannotate 1.2.2; 18 found; start..end, strand, type, name):
      1..241     +  promoter       U6 promoter: RNA polymerase III promoter for human U6 snRNA
    270..345     +  misc_RNA       gRNA scaffold: guide RNA scaffold for the Streptococcus pyogenes CRISPR/Cas9 system
    352..395     +  misc_RNA       gRNA scaffold (fragment): guide RNA scaffold for the Streptococcus pyogenes CRISPR/Cas9 system
    442..727     +  enhancer       CMV enhancer: human cytomegalovirus immediate early enhancer; contains an 18-bp deletion relative to the standard CMV enhancer
    729..1006    +  promoter       chicken β-actin promoter: No description available
   1007..1234    +  intron         hybrid intron: hybrid between chicken β-actin (CBA) and minute virus of mice (MMV) introns (Gray et al., 2011)
   1372..2973    +  CDS            Cas9(N): N-terminal portion of Streptococcus pyogenes Cas9 (Zetsche et al., 2015)
   2974..5472    +  CDS            Cas9(C): C-terminal portion of Streptococcus pyogenes Cas9 (Zetsche et al., 2015)
   5473..5520    +  CDS            nucleoplasmin NLS: bipartite nuclear localization signal from nucleoplasmin
   5554..5665    +  polyA_signal   bGH poly(A) signal: bovine growth hormone polyadenylation signal
   5770..5910    +  repeat_region  AAV2 ITR: inverted terminal repeat of adeno-associated virus serotype 2 inverted
   5915..5966    -  misc_feature   bom (fragment): basis of mobility region from pBR322
   5985..6440    +  rep_origin     f1 ori (sequence partly withheld): f1 bacteriophage origin of replication; arrow indicates direction of (+) strand synthesis
   6441..6490    -  misc_feature   bom (fragment): basis of mobility region from pBR322
   6592..6627    -  CDS            rop (fragment): Rop protein, which maintains plasmids at low copy number; rop
   6722..6826    +  promoter       AmpR promoter: bla
   6827..7687    +  CDS            AmpR: β-lactamase; bla; confers resistance to ampicillin, carbenicillin, and related antibiotics
   7858..8446    +  rep_origin     ori: high-copy-number ColE1/pMB1/pBR322/pUC origin of replication
