[The description below was written by a language model from this plasmid's Addgene catalogue record and pLannotate feature annotations shown in this document.]
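Description:
pX459_gRNA-AAVS1_hspCas9 is a mammalian CRISPR expression plasmid built on the pSpCas9(BB)-2A-Puro (PX459) V2.0 backbone. From one vector it delivers both Streptococcus pyogenes Cas9 and a single guide RNA directed at the human AAVS1 locus. It is propagated in E. coli through a high-copy ColE1/pUC-type origin and selected with ampicillin via the β-lactamase gene and its own promoter. An f1 phage origin, a single AAV2 ITR and short fragments annotated as bom and rop are also present as backbone remnants. A lone ITR does not make this a packageable AAV vector.

The guide cassette uses the human U6 RNA polymerase III promoter. The AAVS1 spacer sits in the short gap between this promoter and the S. pyogenes gRNA scaffold, and a second partial scaffold fragment is annotated just downstream. Cas9 is driven by a CBh-type hybrid promoter made up of the CMV enhancer, the chicken β-actin promoter and a hybrid CBA/MVM intron. The Cas9 coding sequence is annotated as contiguous N- and C-terminal portions, ends in a nucleoplasmin nuclear localization signal, and is followed by the bGH polyadenylation signal.

The feature table shows no 2A peptide or puromycin resistance gene between the NLS and the poly(A) signal, even though the named backbone carries a 2A-Puro cassette. The sequenced record may therefore lack it, so puromycin selection should not be assumed. According to the associated publication title, the plasmid is used to cut the AAVS1 safe-harbour site when generating amber suppression cell lines by CRISPR-Cas9, presumably together with a separate donor.
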