Addgene plasmid #193309: pX459_gRNA-AAVS1_hspCas9
Purpose: Cas9 from S. pyogenes and U6 AAVS1 sgRNA (V2.0)
Depositing lab: Simon Elsaesser. Publication: Generation of Amber Suppression Cell Lines Using CRISPR-Cas9. Meineke B, Elsasser SJ. Methods Mol Biol. 2023;2676:169-180. doi: 10.1007/978-1-0716-3251-2_12. PubMed 37277632.
Backbone
  Vector backbone: pSpCas9(BB)-2A-Puro (PX459) V2.0 (Addgene #62988)
  Backbone manufacturer: Feng Zhang laboratory
  Vector type: Mammalian Expression, CRISPR
Growth in bacteria
  Bacterial resistance: Ampicillin, 100 μg/mL
  Growth temperature: 37°C
  Growth strain: NEB Stable
  Copy number: Unknown
Gene/Insert
  Gene/Insert name: Cas9 from S. pyogenes and U6 AAVS1 sgRNA (V2.0)
  gRNA/shRNA sequence: GTCCCCTCCACCCCACAGTG
  Species: Synthetic
  Mutation: not applicable
  Cloning method: Restriction Enzyme; 5′ cloning site Unknown (unknown if destroyed)
Terms and licenses: Academic/Nonprofit Terms; Industry Terms: Not Available to Industry
How to cite: pX459_gRNA-AAVS1_hspCas9 was a gift from Simon Elsaesser (Addgene plasmid # 193309 ; http://n2t.net/addgene:193309 ; RRID:Addgene_193309)
